Addgene plasmid #215577: pGAL4-DBD-HOXD4-AroPERFECT_shuffled1
Purpose: For overexpression of Gal4-DBD HOXD4 AroPERFECT shuffled 1
Depositing lab: Denes Hnisz. Depositing organization: Max Planck Institute for Molecular Genetics. Publication: An activity-specificity trade-off encoded in human transcription factors. Naderi J, Magalhaes AP, Kibar G, Stik G, Zhang Y, Mackowiak SD, Wieler HM, Rossi F, Buschow R, Christou-Kent M, Alcoverro-Bertran M, Graf T, Vingron M, Hnisz D. Nat Cell Biol. 2024 Aug;26(8):1309-1321. doi: 10.1038/s41556-024-01411-0. Epub 2024 Jul 5. PubMed 38969762.
Backbone
  Vector backbone: pGAL4-DBD-MCS
  Vector type: Mammalian Expression
Growth in bacteria
  Bacterial resistance: Ampicillin, 100 μg/mL
  Growth temperature: 37°C
  Growth strain: DH5alpha
  Copy number: High Copy
Gene/Insert
  Gene/Insert name: HOXD4 AroPERFECT shuffled1
  Species: H. sapiens (human)
  Entrez Gene: HOXD4 (a.k.a. HHO.C13, HOX-5.1, HOX4, HOX4B, Hox-4.2)
  Cloning method: Gibson Cloning
Terms and licenses: Academic/Nonprofit Terms; Industry Terms: Not Available to Industry
How to cite: pGAL4-DBD-HOXD4-AroPERFECT_shuffled1 was a gift from Denes Hnisz (Addgene plasmid # 215577 ; http://n2t.net/addgene:215577 ; RRID:Addgene_215577)
