[The description below was written by a language model from this plasmid's Addgene catalogue record and pLannotate feature annotations shown in this document.]
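Description:
pGAL4-DBD-HOXD4-AroPERFECT_shuffled1 is a 6,277 bp mammalian expression plasmid built on the pGAL4-DBD-MCS backbone. It is designed to overexpress a fusion of the yeast GAL4 DNA-binding domain with an engineered sequence variant of human HOXD4. It is maintained in E. coli through a high-copy ColE1/pUC-type origin and selected with ampicillin via the β-lactamase gene. An f1 origin is also present. A separate SV40 early promoter drives a neomycin/kanamycin phosphotransferase gene followed by an SV40 polyadenylation signal, which in principle permits G418 selection of transfected mammalian cells. Short annotated fragments (ble, lacI, bom, an HIV-1 LTR piece and a partial SV40 promoter) appear to be backbone remnants rather than functional parts.

The expression cassette consists of the CMV immediate-early enhancer and promoter, a T7 promoter, the GAL4 DNA-binding domain coding sequence and a bGH polyadenylation signal. The HOXD4-derived insert, introduced by Gibson cloning, is not itself annotated in the feature table. It presumably occupies the unannotated interval between the end of the GAL4 domain and the reverse-oriented SP6 promoter that precedes the bGH signal. That interval is only a few hundred base pairs long, which suggests a portion of HOXD4 rather than the full protein, although the record does not define its boundaries. The record also does not explain what the "AroPERFECT" and "shuffled1" designations change in the sequence.

GAL4-DBD fusions of this kind are typically used to tether a candidate region to UAS sites upstream of a reporter, so that its transcriptional activation capacity can be measured. This fits the associated study of activity and specificity in human transcription factors.
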