Features (pLannotate 1.2.2; 21 found; start..end, strand, type, name):
      1..380     +  enhancer       CMV enhancer: human cytomegalovirus immediate early enhancer
    381..584     +  promoter       CMV promoter: human cytomegalovirus (CMV) immediate early promoter
    580..613     +  LTR            5' LTR (truncated) (fragment): truncated 5' long terminal repeat (LTR) from HIV-1
    629..647     +  promoter       T7 promoter: promoter for bacteriophage T7 RNA polymerase
    710..1150    +  CDS            GAL4 DNA binding domain: DNA binding domain of the GAL4 transcriptional activator; Saccharomyces cerevisiae GAL4 (truncated)
   1596..1614    -  promoter       SP6 promoter: promoter for bacteriophage SP6 RNA polymerase
   1640..1864    +  polyA_signal   bGH poly(A) signal: bovine growth hormone polyadenylation signal
   1868..1889    +  promoter       SV40 promoter (fragment): SV40 enhancer and early promoter
   1910..2338    +  rep_origin     f1 ori (sequence partly withheld): f1 bacteriophage origin of replication; arrow indicates direction of (+) strand synthesis
   2352..2681    +  promoter       SV40 promoter: SV40 enhancer and early promoter
   2748..3539    +  CDS            neo: KKA2_KLEPN - Also known as kan, nptII. Experimental evidence at protein level: Swiss-Prot protein existence level 1. Resistance to kanamycin, neomycin, paromomycin, ribostamycin, butirosin and gentamicin B. From Klebsiella pneumoniae.
   3563..3721    +  CDS            ble (fragment): BLE_KLEPN - Experimental evidence at protein level: Swiss-Prot protein existence level 1. Binding protein with a strong affinity to the bleomycin family of antibiotics. Binds to CL990; an antimitotic-antibiotic compound. From Klebsiella pneumoniae.
   3716..3837    +  polyA_signal   SV40 poly(A) signal: SV40 polyadenylation signal
   3910..3926    -  protein_bind   lac operator: The lac repressor binds to the lac operator to inhibit transcription in E. coli. This inhibition can be relieved by adding lactose or isopropyl-β-D-thiogalactopyranoside (IPTG). lac repressor encoded by lacI
   3934..3964    -  promoter       lac promoter: promoter for the E. coli lac operon
   3979..4000    -  protein_bind   CAP binding site: CAP binding activates transcription in the presence of cAMP. E. coli catabolite activator protein
   4013..4105    -  CDS            lacI (fragment): lac repressor; lacI; The lac repressor binds to the lac operator to inhibit transcription in E. coli. This inhibition can be relieved by adding lactose or isopropyl-β-D-thiogalactopyranoside (IPTG).
   4288..4876    -  rep_origin     ori: high-copy-number ColE1/pMB1/pBR322/pUC origin of replication
   5047..5907    -  CDS            AmpR: β-lactamase; bla; confers resistance to ampicillin, carbenicillin, and related antibiotics
   5908..6012    -  promoter       AmpR promoter: bla
   6071..6123    -  misc_feature   bom (fragment): basis of mobility region from pBR322
>Addgene plasmid #215577 | pGAL4-DBD-HOXD4-AroPERFECT_shuffled1 | addgene full sequence | sequence record 426928 | Addgene NGS Result
GACATTGATTATTGACTAGTTATTAATAGTAATCAATTACGGGGTCATTAGTTCATAGCCCATATATGGA
GTTCCGCGTTACATAACTTACGGTAAATGGCCCGCCTGGCTGACCGCCCAACGACCCCCGCCCATTGACG
TCAATAATGACGTATGTTCCCATAGTAACGCCAATAGGGACTTTCCATTGACGTCAATGGGTGGAGTATT
TACGGTAAACTGCCCACTTGGCAGTACATCAAGTGTATCATATGCCAAGTACGCCCCCTATTGACGTCAA
TGACGGTAAATGGCCCGCCTGGCATTATGCCCAGTACATGACCTTATGGGACTTTCCTACTTGGCAGTAC
ATCTACGTATTAGTCATCGCTATTACCATGGTGATGCGGTTTTGGCAGTACATCAATGGGCGTGGATAGC
GGTTTGACTCACGGGGATTTCCAAGTCTCCACCCCATTGACGTCAATGGGAGTTTGTTTTGGCACCAAAA
TCAACGGGACTTTCCAAAATGTCGTAACAACTCCGCCCCATTGACGCAAATGGGCGGTAGGCGTGTACGG
TGGGAGGTCTATATAAGCAGAGCTCTCTGGCTAACTAGAGAACCCACTGCTTACTGGCTTATCGAAATTA
ATACGACTCACTATAGGGAGACCCAAGCTTGGTACCGAGCTCGGATCCACTAGTAACGGCCGCCAGTGTG
CTGGAATTCATGAAGCTACTGTCTTCTATCGAACAAGCATGCGATATTTGCCGACTTAAAAAGCTCAAGT
GCTCCAAAGAAAAACCGAAGTGCGCCAAGTGTCTGAAGAACAACTGGGAGTGTCGCTACTCTCCCAAAAC
CAAAAGGTCTCCGCTGACTAGGGCACATCTGACAGAAGTGGAATCAAGGCTAGAAAGACTGGAACAGCTA
TTTCTACTGATTTTTCCTCGAGAAGACCTTGACATGATTTTGAAAATGGATTCTTTACAGGATATAAAAG
CATTGTTAACAGGATTATTTGTACAAGATAATGTGAATAAAGATGCCGTCACAGATAGATTGGCTTCAGT
GGAGACTGATATGCCTCTAACATTGAGACAGCATAGAATAAGTGCGACATCATCATCGGAAGAGAGTAGT
AACAAAGGTCAAAGACAGTTGACTGTATCGGCGATCATGGGAGTCCAGGCCCCCAAAGCGTATATGGGAA
AGCCTCCAGATGGCGAATTCCCTGGGCTGCTGGACGGTTCTCAATATGGACCAAAAGACCTCGCGGGGCC
ATACAAGGAACCCCAGGCCCAGGTGGACTTCCCCCCCGGTCATCAGAGCGCCTCTTTCGCACCCCTGAAG
CCGCCGCCAAACTTTGGGGCAGAGGCAGCTGGCCCCTCCTACCCAGGCCTGGGCGTGGGCGGGTCTTATC
CAGAGGCCCAACAGGAGGCGGGGTATCCTAGCCCCGGGATGTCCATGACATATCGCTGTCAGCGGCCGGC
GTCACCCTATCTTAAGCCTGGTCCATGCGCAGGATACGTTCACGGAGAGCCTCCGCCAGATTACGTGGGT
GGCCCAGGCCCAAGGGTCTGGCAGCCAGGAGCAGGTTAGGTCTAGAGGGCCCTATTCTATAGTGTCACCT
AAATGCTAGAGCTCGCTGATCAGCCTCGACTGTGCCTTCTAGTTGCCAGCCATCTGTTGTTTGCCCCTCC
CCCGTGCCTTCCTTGACCCTGGAAGGTGCCACTCCCACTGTCCTTTCCTAATAAAATGAGGAAATTGCAT
CGCATTGTCTGAGTAGGTGTCATTCTATTCTGGGGGGTGGGGTGGGGCAGGACAGCAAGGGGGAGGATTG
GGAAGACAATAGCAGGCATGCTGGGGATGCGGTGGGCTCTATGGCTTCTGAGGCGGAAAGAACCAGCTGG
GGCTCTAGGGGGTATCCCC
[124 nt withheld, positions 1910-2033]
C
[91 nt withheld, positions 2035-2125]
A
[49 nt withheld, positions 2127-2175]
CCTTTGACGTTGGAGTCCACGTTCTTT
[37 nt withheld, positions 2203-2239]
ACCCTATCTCGGTCTATTCTTTTGATTTATAAGGGATTTTGCCGATTTCGGCCTATTGGTTAAAAAATGA
GCTGATTTAACAAAAATTTAACGCGAATTAATTCTGTGGAATGTGTGTCAGTTAGGGTGTGGAAAGTCCC
CAGGCTCCCCAGCAGGCAGAAGTATGCAAAGCATGCATCTCAATTAGTCAGCAACCAGGTGTGGAAAGTC
CCCAGGCTCCCCAGCAGGCAGAAGTATGCAAAGCATGCATCTCAATTAGTCAGCAACCATAGTCCCGCCC
CTAACTCCGCCCATCCCGCCCCTAACTCCGCCCAGTTCCGCCCATTCTCCGCCCCATGGCTGACTAATTT
TTTTTATTTATGCAGAGGCCGAGGCCGCCTCTGCCTCTGAGCTATTCCAGAAGTAGTGAGGAGGCTTTTT
TGGAGGCCTAGGCTTTTGCAAAAAGCTCCCGGGAGCTTGTATATCCATTTTCGGATCTGATCAAGAGACA
GGATGAGGATCGTTTCGCATGATTGAACAAGATGGATTGCACGCAGGTTCTCCGGCCGCTTGGGTGGAGA
GGCTATTCGGCTATGACTGGGCACAACAGACAATCGGCTGCTCTGATGCCGCCGTGTTCCGGCTGTCAGC
GCAGGGGCGCCCGGTTCTTTTTGTCAAGACCGACCTGTCCGGTGCCCTGAATGAACTGCAGGACGAGGCA
GCGCGGCTATCGTGGCTGGCCACGACGGGCGTTCCTTGCGCAGCTGTGCTCGACGTTGTCACTGAAGCGG
GAAGGGACTGGCTGCTATTGGGCGAAGTGCCGGGGCAGGATCTCCTGTCATCTCACCTTGCTCCTGCCGA
GAAAGTATCCATCATGGCTGATGCAATGCGGCGGCTGCATACGCTTGATCCGGCTACCTGCCCATTCGAC
CACCAAGCGAAACATCGCATCGAGCGAGCACGTACTCGGATGGAAGCCGGTCTTGTCGATCAGGATGATC
TGGACGAAGAGCATCAGGGGCTCGCGCCAGCCGAACTGTTCGCCAGGCTCAAGGCGCGCATGCCCGACGG
CGAGGATCTCGTCGTGACCCATGGCGATGCCTGCTTGCCGAATATCATGGTGGAAAATGGCCGCTTTTCT
GGATTCATCGACTGTGGCCGGCTGGGTGTGGCGGACCGCTATCAGGACATAGCGTTGGCTACCCGTGATA
TTGCTGAAGAGCTTGGCGGCGAATGGGCTGACCGCTTCCTCGTGCTTTACGGTATCGCCGCTCCCGATTC
GCAGCGCATCGCCTTCTATCGCCTTCTTGACGAGTTCTTCTGAGCGGGACTCTGGGGTTCGAAATGACCG
ACCAAGCGACGCCCAACCTGCCATCACGAGATTTCGATTCCACCGCCGCCTTCTATGAAAGGTTGGGCTT
CGGAATCGTTTTCCGGGACGCCGGCTGGATGATCCTCCAGCGCGGGGATCTCATGCTGGAGTTCTTCGCC
CACCCCAACTTGTTTATTGCAGCTTATAATGGTTACAAATAAAGCAATAGCATCACAAATTTCACAAATA
AAGCATTTTTTTCACTGCATTCTAGTTGTGGTTTGTCCAAACTCATCAATGTATCTTATCATGTCTGTAT
ACCGTCGACCTCTAGCTAGAGCTTGGCGTAATCATGGTCATAGCTGTTTCCTGTGTGAAATTGTTATCCG
CTCACAATTCCACACAACATACGAGCCGGAAGCATAAAGTGTAAAGCCTGGGGTGCCTAATGAGTGAGCT
AACTCACATTAATTGCGTTGCGCTCACTGCCCGCTTTCCAGTCGGGAAACCTGTCGTGCCAGCTGCATTA
ATGAATCGGCCAACGCGCGGGGAGAGGCGGTTTGCGTATTGGGCGCTCTTCCGCTTCCTCGCTCACTGAC
TCGCTGCGCTCGGTCGTTCGGCTGCGGCGAGCGGTATCAGCTCACTCAAAGGCGGTAATACGGTTATCCA
CAGAATCAGGGGATAACGCAGGAAAGAACATGTGAGCAAAAGGCCAGCAAAAGGCCAGGAACCGTAAAAA
GGCCGCGTTGCTGGCGTTTTTCCATAGGCTCCGCCCCCCTGACGAGCATCACAAAAATCGACGCTCAAGT
CAGAGGTGGCGAAACCCGACAGGACTATAAAGATACCAGGCGTTTCCCCCTGGAAGCTCCCTCGTGCGCT
CTCCTGTTCCGACCCTGCCGCTTACCGGATACCTGTCCGCCTTTCTCCCTTCGGGAAGCGTGGCGCTTTC
TCATAGCTCACGCTGTAGGTATCTCAGTTCGGTGTAGGTCGTTCGCTCCAAGCTGGGCTGTGTGCACGAA
CCCCCCGTTCAGCCCGACCGCTGCGCCTTATCCGGTAACTATCGTCTTGAGTCCAACCCGGTAAGACACG
ACTTATCGCCACTGGCAGCAGCCACTGGTAACAGGATTAGCAGAGCGAGGTATGTAGGCGGTGCTACAGA
GTTCTTGAAGTGGTGGCCTAACTACGGCTACACTAGAAGAACAGTATTTGGTATCTGCGCTCTGCTGAAG
CCAGTTACCTTCGGAAAAAGAGTTGGTAGCTCTTGATCCGGCAAACAAACCACCGCTGGTAGCGGTGGTT
TTTTTGTTTGCAAGCAGCAGATTACGCGCAGAAAAAAAGGATCTCAAGAAGATCCTTTGATCTTTTCTAC
GGGGTCTGACGCTCAGTGGAACGAAAACTCACGTTAAGGGATTTTGGTCATGAGATTATCAAAAAGGATC
TTCACCTAGATCCTTTTAAATTAAAAATGAAGTTTTAAATCAATCTAAAGTATATATGAGTAAACTTGGT
CTGACAGTTACCAATGCTTAATCAGTGAGGCACCTATCTCAGCGATCTGTCTATTTCGTTCATCCATAGT
TGCCTGACTTCCCGTCGTGTAGATAACTACGATACGGGAGGGCTTACCATCTGGCCCCAGTGCTGCAATG
ATACCGCGAGACCCACGCTCACCGGCTCCAGATTTATCAGCAATAAACCAGCCAGCCGGAAGGGCCGAGC
GCAGAAGTGGTCCTGCAACTTTATCCGCCTCCATCCAGTCTATTAATTGTTGCCGGGAAGCTAGAGTAAG
TAGTTCGCCAGTTAATAGTTTGCGCAACGTTGTTGCCATTGCTACAGGCATCGTGGTGTCACGCTCGTCG
TTTGGTATGGCTTCATTCAGCTCCGGTTCCCAACGATCAAGGCGAGTTACATGATCCCCCATGTTGTGCA
AAAAAGCGGTTAGCTCCTTCGGTCCTCCGATCGTTGTCAGAAGTAAGTTGGCCGCAGTGTTATCACTCAT
GGTTATGGCAGCACTGCATAATTCTCTTACTGTCATGCCATCCGTAAGATGCTTTTCTGTGACTGGTGAG
TACTCAACCAAGTCATTCTGAGAATAGTGTATGCGGCGACCGAGTTGCTCTTGCCCGGCGTCAATACGGG
ATAATACCGCGCCACATAGCAGAACTTTAAAAGTGCTCATCATTGGAAAACGTTCTTCGGGGCGAAAACT
CTCAAGGATCTTACCGCTGTTGAGATCCAGTTCGATGTAACCCACTCGTGCACCCAACTGATCTTCAGCA
TCTTTTACTTTCACCAGCGTTTCTGGGTGAGCAAAAACAGGAAGGCAAAATGCCGCAAAAAAGGGAATAA
GGGCGACACGGAAATGTTGAATACTCATACTCTTCCTTTTTCAATATTATTGAAGCATTTATCAGGGTTA
TTGTCTCATGAGCGGATACATATTTGAATGTATTTAGAAAAATAAACAAATAGGGGTTCCGCGCACATTT
CCCCGAAAAGTGCCACCTGACGTCGACGGATCGGGAGATCTCCCGATCCCCTATGGTGCACTCTCAGTAC
AATCTGCTCTGATGCCGCATAGTTAAGCCAGTATCTGCTCCCTGCTTGTGTGTTGGAGGTCGCTGAGTAG
TGCGCGAGCAAAATTTAAGCTACAACAAGGCAAGGCTTGACCGACAATTGCATGAAGAATCTGCTTAGGG
TTAGGCGTTTTGCGCTGCTTCGCGATGTACGGGCCAGATATACGCGTT
